>Addgene plasmid #144700 | TFORF3224 | addgene full sequence | sequence record 404321 | Addgene NGS Result
TTAATGTAGTCTTATGCAATACTCTTGTAGTCTTGCAACATGGTAACGATGAGTTAGCAACATGCCTTAC
AAGGAGAGAAAAAGCACCGTGCATGCCGATTGGTGGAAGTAAGGTGGTACGATCGTGCCTTATTAGGAAG
GCAACAGACGGGTCTGACATGGATTGGACGAACCACTGAATTGCCGCATTGCAGAGATATTGTATTTAAG
TGCCTAGCTCGATACATAAACGGGTCTCTCTGGTTAGACCAGATCTGAGCCTGGGAGCTCTCTGGCTAAC
TAGGGAACCCACTGCTTAAGCCTCAATAAAGCTTGCCTTGAGTGCTTCAAGTAGTGTGTGCCCGTCTGTT
GTGTGACTCTGGTAACTAGAGATCCCTCAGACCCTTTTAGTCAGTGTGGAAAATCTCTAGCAGTGGCGCC
CGAACAGGGACTTGAAAGCGAAAGGGAAACCAGAGGAGCTCTCTCGACGCAGGACTCGGCTTGCTGAAGC
GCGCACGGCAAGAGGCGAGGGGCGGCGACTGGTGAGTACGCCAAAAATTTTGACTAGCGGAGGCTAGAAG
GAGAGAGATGGGTGCGAGAGCGTCAGTATTAAGCGGGGGAGAATTAGATCGCGATGGGAAAAAATTCGGT
TAAGGCCAGGGGGAAAGAAAAAATATAAATTAAAACATATAGTATGGGCAAGCAGGGAGCTAGAACGATT
CGCAGTTAATCCTGGCCTGTTAGAAACATCAGAAGGCTGTAGACAAATACTGGGACAGCTACAACCATCC
CTTCAGACAGGATCAGAAGAACTTAGATCATTATATAATACAGTAGCAACCCTCTATTGTGTGCATCAAA
GGATAGAGATAAAAGACACCAAGGAAGCTTTAGACAAGATAGAGGAAGAGCAAAACAAAAGTAAGACCAC
CGCACAGCAAGCGGCCGCTGATCTTCAGACCTGGAGGAGGAGATATGAGGGACAATTGGAGAAGTGAATT
ATATAAATATAAAGTAGTAAAAATTGAACCATTAGGAGTAGCACCCACCAAGGCAAAGAGAAGAGTGGTG
CAGAGAGAAAAAAGAGCAGTGGGAATAGGAGCTTTGTTCCTTGGGTTCTTGGGAGCAGCAGGAAGCACTA
TGGGCGCAGCGTCAATGACGCTGACGGTACAGGCCAGACAATTATTGTCTGGTATAGTGCAGCAGCAGAA
CAATTTGCTGAGGGCTATTGAGGCGCAACAGCATCTGTTGCAACTCACAGTCTGGGGCATCAAGCAGCTC
CAGGCAAGAATCCTGGCTGTGGAAAGATACCTAAAGGATCAACAGCTCCTGGGGATTTGGGGTTGCTCTG
GAAAACTCATTTGCACCACTGCTGTGCCTTGGAATGCTAGTTGGAGTAATAAATCTCTGGAACAGATTTG
GAATCACACGACCTGGATGGAGTGGGACAGAGAAATTAACAATTACACAAGCTTAATACACTCCTTAATT
GAAGAATCGCAAAACCAGCAAGAAAAGAATGAACAAGAATTATTGGAATTAGATAAATGGGCAAGTTTGT
GGAATTGGTTTAACATAACAAATTGGCTGTGGTATATAAAATTATTCATAATGATAGTAGGAGGCTTGGT
AGGTTTAAGAATAGTTTTTGCTGTACTTTCTATAGTGAATAGAGTTAGGCAGGGATATTCACCATTATCG
TTTCAGACCCACCTCCCAACCCCGAGGGGACCCATGCATTGCATCTCAATTAGTCAGCAACCAGGTGTGG
AAAGTCCCCAGGCTCCCCAGCAGGCAGAAGTATGCAAAGCATGCGTCTCAATTAGTCAGCAACCATAGTC
CCGCCCCTAACTCCGCCCATCCCGCCCCTAACTCCGCCCAGTTCCGCCCATTCTCCGCCCCATGGCTGAC
TAATTTTTTTTATTTATGCAGAGGCCGAGGCCGCCTCGGCCTCTGAGCTATTCCAGAAGTAGTGAGGAGG
CTTTTTTGGAGGCCTAGGCTTTTGCAAAAAGCTTTCTAGAGGTACCACCGGAGCTTACCATGACCGAGTA
CAAGCCCACGGTGCGCCTCGCCACCCGCGACGACGTCCCCAGGGCCGTACGCACCCTCGCCGCCGCGTTC
GCCGACTACCCCGCCACGCGCCACACCGTCGATCCGGACCGCCACATCGAGCGGGTCACCGAGCTGCAAG
AACTCTTCCTCACGCGCGTCGGGCTCGACATCGGCAAGGTGTGGGTCGCGGACGACGGCGCCGCCGTGGC
GGTCTGGACCACGCCGGAGAGCGTCGAAGCGGGGGCGGTGTTCGCCGAGATCGGCCCGCGCATGGCCGAG
TTGAGCGGTTCCCGGCTGGCCGCGCAGCAACAGATGGAAGGCCTCCTGGCGCCGCACCGGCCCAAGGAGC
CCGCGTGGTTCCTGGCCACCGTCGGCGTCTCGCCCGACCACCAGGGCAAGGGTCTGGGCAGCGCCGTCGT
GCTCCCCGGAGTGGAGGCGGCCGAGCGCGCCGGGGTGCCCGCCTTCCTGGAGACCTCCGCGCCCCGCAAC
CTCCCCTTCTACGAGCGGCTCGGCTTCACCGTCACCGCCGACGTCGAGGTGCCCGAAGGACCGCGCACCT
GGTGCATGACCCGCAAGCCCGGTGCCAGTTAACGAATTCTAGATCTTGAGACAAATGGCAGTATTCATCC
ACAATTTTAAAAGAAAAGGGGGGATTGGGGGGTACAGTGCAGGGGAAAGAATAGTAGACATAATAGCAAC
AGACATACAAACTAAAGAATTACAAAAACAAATTACAAAAATTCAAAATTTTCGGGTTTATTACAGGGAC
AGCAGAGATCCACTTTGGCGCCGGCTCGAGGCCTGCAGGTGCAAAGATGGATAAAGTTTTAAACAGAGAG
GAATCTTTGCAGCTAATGGACCTTCTAGGTCTTGAAAGGAGTGGGAATTGGCTCCGGTGCCCGTCAGTGG
GCAGAGCGCACATCGCCCACAGTCCCCGAGAAGTTGGGGGGAGGGGTCGGCAATTGAACCGGTGCCTAGA
GAAGGTGGCGCGGGGTAAACTGGGAAAGTGATGTCGTGTACTGGCTCCGCCTTTTTCCCGAGGGTGGGGG
AGAACCGTATATAAGTGCAGTAGTCGCCGTGAACGTTCTTTTTCGCAACGGGTTTGCCGCCAGAACACAG
GTAAGTGCCGTGTGTGGTTCCCGCGGGCCTGGCCTCTTTACGGGTTATGGCCCTTGCGTGCCTTGAATTA
CTTCCACCTGGCTGCAGTACGTGATTCTTGATCCCGAGCTTCGGGTTGGAAGTGGGTGGGAGAGTTCGAG
GCCTTGCGCTTAAGGAGCCCCTTCGCCTCGTGCTTGAGTTGAGGCCTGGCCTGGGCGCTGGGGCCGCCGC
GTGCGAATCTGGTGGCACCTTCGCGCCTGTCTCGCTGCTTTCGATAAGTCTCTAGCCATTTAAAATTTTT
GATGACCTGCTGCGACGCTTTTTTTCTGGCAAGATAGTCTTGTAAATGCGGGCCAAGATCTGCACACTGG
TATTTCGGTTTTTGGGGCCGCGGGCGGCGACGGGGCCCGTGCGTCCCAGCGCACATGTTCGGCGAGGCGG
GGCCTGCGAGCGCGGCCACCGAGAATCGGACGGGGGTAGTCTCAAGCTGGCCGGCCTGCTCTGGTGCCTG
GCCTCGCGCCGCCGTGTATCGCCCCGCCCTGGGCGGCAAGGCTGGCCCGGTCGGCACCAGTTGCGTGAGC
GGAAAGATGGCCGCTTCCCGGCCCTGCTGCAGGGAGCTCAAAATGGAGGACGCGGCGCTCGGGAGAGCGG
GCGGGTGAGTCACCCACACAAAGGAAAAGGGCCTTTCCGTCCTCAGCCGTCGCTTCATGTGACTCCACGG
AGTACCGGGCGCCGTCCAGGCACCTCGATTAGTTCTCGAGCTTTTGGAGTACGTCGTCTTTAGGTTGGGG
GGAGGGGTTTTATGCGATGGAGTTTCCCCACACTGAGTGGGTGGAGACTGAAGTTAGGCCAGCTTGGCAC
TTGATGTAATTCTCCTTGGAATTTGCCCTTTTTGAGTTTGGATCTTGGTTCATTCTCAAGCCTCAGACAG
TGGTTCAAAGTTTTTTTCTTCCATTTCAGGTGTCGTGAGGCTAGCACCGCCACCATGGGCAAAGGAGATC
CTAAGAAGCCGAGAGGCAAAATGTCATCATATGCATTTTTTGTGCAAACTTGTCGGGAGGAGCATAAGAA
GAAGCACCCAGATGCTTCAGTCAACTTCTCAGAGTTTTCTAAGAAGTGCTCAGAGAGGTGGAAGACCATG
TCTGCTAAAGAGAAAGGAAAATTTGAAGATATGGCAAAAGCGGACAAGGCCCGTTATGAAAGAGAAATGA
AAACCTATATCCCTCCCAAAGGGGAGACAAAAAAGAAGTTCAAGGATCCCAATGCACCCAAGAGGCCTCC
TTCGGCCTTCTTCCTCTTCTGCTCTGAGTATCGCCCAAAAATCAAAGGAGAACATCCTGGCCTGTCCATT
GGTGATGTTGCGAAGAAACTGGGAGAGATGTGGAATAACACTGCTGCAGATGACAAGCAGCCTTATGAAA
AGAAGGCTGCGAAGCTGAAGGAAAAATATGAAAAGGATATTGCTGCATATCGAGCTAAAGGAAAGCCTGA
TGCAGCAAAAAAGGGAGTTGTCAAGGCTGAAAAAAGCAAGAAAAAGAAGGAAGAGGAGGAAGATGAGGAA
GATGAAGAGGATGAGGAGGAGGAGGAAGATGAAGAAGATGAAGATGAAGAAGAAGATGATGATGATGAAT
AGTAATGAACTAGTCCGTAACTTGAAAGTATTTCGATTTCTTGGCTTTATATATCTTGTGGAAAGGACGA
TGTAATATTACCATGCAATTGTTGACGCGTTAAGTCGACAATCAACCTCTGGATTACAAAATTTGTGAAA
GATTGACTGGTATTCTTAACTATGTTGCTCCTTTTACGCTATGTGGATACGCTGCTTTAATGCCTTTGTA
TCATGCTATTGCTTCCCGTATGGCTTTCATTTTCTCCTCCTTGTATAAATCCTGGTTGCTGTCTCTTTAT
GAGGAGTTGTGGCCCGTTGTCAGGCAACGTGGCGTGGTGTGCACTGTGTTTGCTGACGCAACCCCCACTG
GTTGGGGCATTGCCACCACCTGTCAGCTCCTTTCCGGGACTTTCGCTTTCCCCCTCCCTATTGCCACGGC
GGAACTCATCGCCGCCTGCCTTGCCCGCTGCTGGACAGGGGCTCGGCTGTTGGGCACTGACAATTCCGTG
GTGTTGTCGGGGAAATCATCGTCCTTTCCTTGGCTGCTCGCCTGTGTTGCCACCTGGATTCTGCGCGGGA
CGTCCTTCTGCTACGTCCCTTCGGCCCTCAATCCAGCGGACCTTCCTTCCCGCGGCCTGCTGCCGGCTCT
GCGGCCTCTTCCGCGTCTTCGCCTTCGCCCTCAGACGAGTCGGATCTCCCTTTGGGCCGCCTCCCCGCGT
CGACTTTAAGACCAATGACTTACAAGGCAGCTGTAGATCTTAGCCACTTTTTAAAAGAAAAGGGGGGACT
GGAAGGGCTAATTCACTCCCAACGAAGACAAGATCTGCTTTTTGCTTGTACTGGGTCTCTCTGGTTAGAC
CAGATCTGAGCCTGGGAGCTCTCTGGCTAACTAGGGAACCCACTGCTTAAGCCTCAATAAAGCTTGCCTT
GAGTGCTTCAAGTAGTGTGTGCCCGTCTGTTGTGTGACTCTGGTAACTAGAGATCCCTCAGACCCTTTTA
GTCAGTGTGGAAAATCTCTAGCAGTACGTATAGTAGTTCATGTCATCTTATTATTCAGTATTTATAACTT
GCAAAGAAATGAATATCAGAGAGTGAGAGGAACTTGTTTATTGCAGCTTATAATGGTTACAAATAAAGCA
ATAGCATCACAAATTTCACAAATAAAGCATTTTTTTCACTGCATTCTAGTTGTGGTTTGTCCAAACTCAT
CAATGTATCTTATCATGTCTGGCTCTAGCTATCCCGCCCCTAACTCCGCCCATCCCGCCCCTAACTCCGC
CCAGTTCCGCCCATTCTCCGCCCCATGGCTGACTAATTTTTTTTATTTATGCAGAGGCCGAGGCCGCCTC
GGCCTCTGAGCTATTCCAGAAGTAGTGAGGAGGCTTTTTTGGAGGCCTAGGGACGTACCCAATTCGCCCT
ATAGTGAGTCGTATTACGCGCGCTCACTGGCCGTCGTTTTACAACGTCGTGACTGGGAAAACCCTGGCGT
TACCCAACTTAATCGCCTTGCAGCACATCCCCCTTTCGCCAGCTGGCGTAATAGCGAAGAGGCCCGCACC
GATCGCCCTTCCCAACAGTTGCGCAGCCTGAATGGCGAATGGG
[124 nt withheld, positions 6344-6467]
C
[91 nt withheld, positions 6469-6559]
A
[49 nt withheld, positions 6561-6609]
CCTTTGACGTTGGAGTCCACGTTCTTT
[37 nt withheld, positions 6637-6673]
ACCCTATCTCGGTCTATTCTTTTGATTTATAAGGGATTTTGCCGATTTCGGCCTATTGGTTAAAAAATGA
GCTGATTTAACAAAAATTTAACGCGAATTTTAACAAAATATTAACGCTTACAATTTAGGTGGCACTTTTC
GGGGAAATGTGCGCGGAACCCCTATTTGTTTATTTTTCTAAATACATTCAAATATGTATCCGCTCATGAG
ACAATAACCCTGATAAATGCTTCAATAATATTGAAAAAGGAAGAGTATGAGTATTCAACATTTCCGTGTC
GCCCTTATTCCCTTTTTTGCGGCATTTTGCCTTCCTGTTTTTGCTCACCCAGAAACGCTGGTGAAAGTAA
AAGATGCTGAAGATCAGTTGGGTGCACGAGTGGGTTACATCGAACTGGATCTCAACAGCGGTAAGATCCT
TGAGAGTTTTCGCCCCGAAGAACGTTTTCCAATGATGAGCACTTTTAAAGTTCTGCTATGTGGCGCGGTA
TTATCCCGTATTGACGCCGGGCAAGAGCAACTCGGTCGCCGCATACACTATTCTCAGAATGACTTGGTTG
AGTACTCACCAGTCACAGAAAAGCATCTTACGGATGGCATGACAGTAAGAGAATTATGCAGTGCTGCCAT
AACCATGAGTGATAACACTGCGGCCAACTTACTTCTGACAACGATCGGAGGACCGAAGGAGCTAACCGCT
TTTTTGCACAACATGGGGGATCATGTAACTCGCCTTGATCGTTGGGAACCGGAGCTGAATGAAGCCATAC
CAAACGACGAGCGTGACACCACGATGCCTGTAGCAATGGCAACAACGTTGCGCAAACTATTAACTGGCGA
ACTACTTACTCTAGCTTCCCGGCAACAATTAATAGACTGGATGGAGGCGGATAAAGTTGCAGGACCACTT
CTGCGCTCGGCCCTTCCGGCTGGCTGGTTTATTGCTGATAAATCTGGAGCCGGTGAGCGTGGGTCTCGCG
GTATCATTGCAGCACTGGGGCCAGATGGTAAGCCCTCCCGTATCGTAGTTATCTACACGACGGGGAGTCA
GGCAACTATGGATGAACGAAATAGACAGATCGCTGAGATAGGTGCCTCACTGATTAAGCATTGGTAACTG
TCAGACCAAGTTTACTCATATATACTTTAGATTGATTTAAAACTTCATTTTTAATTTAAAAGGATCTAGG
TGAAGATCCTTTTTGATAATCTCATGACCAAAATCCCTTAACGTGAGTTTTCGTTCCACTGAGCGTCAGA
CCCCGTAGAAAAGATCAAAGGATCTTCTTGAGATCCTTTTTTTCTGCGCGTAATCTGCTGCTTGCAAACA
AAAAAACCACCGCTACCAGCGGTGGTTTGTTTGCCGGATCAAGAGCTACCAACTCTTTTTCCGAAGGTAA
CTGGCTTCAGCAGAGCGCAGATACCAAATACTGTTCTTCTAGTGTAGCCGTAGTTAGGCCACCACTTCAA
GAACTCTGTAGCACCGCCTACATACCTCGCTCTGCTAATCCTGTTACCAGTGGCTGCTGCCAGTGGCGAT
AAGTCGTGTCTTACCGGGTTGGACTCAAGACGATAGTTACCGGATAAGGCGCAGCGGTCGGGCTGAACGG
GGGGTTCGTGCACACAGCCCAGCTTGGAGCGAACGACCTACACCGAACTGAGATACCTACAGCGTGAGCT
ATGAGAAAGCGCCACGCTTCCCGAAGGGAGAAAGGCGGACAGGTATCCGGTAAGCGGCAGGGTCGGAACA
GGAGAGCGCACGAGGGAGCTTCCAGGGGGAAACGCCTGGTATCTTTATAGTCCTGTCGGGTTTCGCCACC
TCTGACTTGAGCGTCGATTTTTGTGATGCTCGTCAGGGGGGCGGAGCCTATGGAAAAACGCCAGCAACGC
GGCCTTTTTACGGTTCCTGGCCTTTTGCTGGCCTTTTGCTCACATGTTCTTTCCTGCGTTATCCCCTGAT
TCTGTGGATAACCGTATTACCGCCTTTGAGTGAGCTGATACCGCTCGCCGCAGCCGAACGACCGAGCGCA
GCGAGTCAGTGAGCGAGGAAGCGGAAGAGCGCCCAATACGCAAACCGCCTCTCCCCGCGCGTTGGCCGAT
TCATTAATGCAGCTGGCACGACAGGTTTCCCGACTGGAAAGCGGGCAGTGAGCGCAACGCAATTAATGTG
AGTTAGCTCACTCATTAGGCACCCCAGGCTTTACACTTTATGCTTCCGGCTCGTATGTTGTGTGGAATTG
TGAGCGGATAACAATTTCACACAGGAAACAGCTATGACCATGATTACGCCAAGCGCGCAATTAACCCTCA
CTAAAGGGAACAAAAGCTGGAGCTGCAAGC
Features (pLannotate 1.2.2; 31 found; start..end, strand, type, name):
      5..231     +  promoter       RSV promoter: Rous sarcoma virus enhancer/promoter
    232..412     +  LTR            5' LTR (truncated): truncated 5' long terminal repeat (LTR) from HIV-1
    459..584     +  misc_feature   HIV-1 Ψ: packaging signal of human immunodeficiency virus type 1
    568..931     +  CDS            HIV-1 gag (fragment): gag protein from human immunodeficiency virus 1; gag
   1077..1310    +  misc_feature   RRE: The Rev response element (RRE) of HIV-1 allows for Rev-dependent mRNA export from the nucleus to the cytoplasm.
   1687..1713    +  CDS            Rev (fragment): human immunodeficiency virus 1 (HIV-1) Rev protein; rev; enhances nuclear export of unspliced and incompletely spliced viral mRNAs
   1720..1743    +  promoter       SV40 promoter (fragment): SV40 early promoter
   1744..1815    +  promoter       SV40 promoter (fragment): SV40 enhancer and early promoter
   1839..1974    +  rep_origin     SV40 ori: SV40 origin of replication
   2020..2616    +  CDS            PuroR (fragment): puromycin N-acetyltransferase; pac from Streptomyces; confers resistance to puromycin
   2665..2782    +  misc_feature   cPPT/CTS: central polypurine tract and central termination sequence of HIV-1
   2847..2913    +  CDS            small t antigen (fragment): SV40 (simian virus 40) small t antigen
   2920..4098    +  promoter       EF-1α promoter: strong constitutive promoter for human elongation factor EF-1α
   4115..4660    +  CDS            HMGB1 (fragment): HMGB1_HORSE - Also known as HMG1. Experimental evidence at protein level: Swiss-Prot protein existence level 1. In the extracellular compartment (following either active secretion or passive release) involved in regulation of the inflammatory response. Fully reduced HGMB1 (which subsequently gets oxidized after release) in association with CXCL12 mediates the recruitment of inflammatory cells during the initial phase of tissue injury; the CXCL12:HMGB1 complex triggers CXCR4 homodimerization. Induces the migration of monocyte-derived immature dendritic cells and seems to regulate adhesive and m
   4775..4828    +  promoter       U6 promoter (fragment): RNA polymerase III promoter for human U6 snRNA
   4870..5458    +  misc_feature   WPRE: woodchuck hepatitis virus posttranscriptional regulatory element
   5509..5528    +  misc_feature   cPPT/CTS (fragment): central polypurine tract and central termination sequence of HIV-1
   5530..5763    +  LTR            3' LTR (ΔU3): self-inactivating 3' long terminal repeat (LTR) from HIV-1
   5841..5962    +  polyA_signal   SV40 poly(A) signal: SV40 polyadenylation signal
   6002..6137    +  rep_origin     SV40 ori: SV40 origin of replication
   6158..6176    -  promoter       T7 promoter: promoter for bacteriophage T7 RNA polymerase
   6184..6339    +  CDS            lacZα (fragment): LacZα fragment of β-galactosidase; lacZ fragment
   6344..6772    +  rep_origin     f1 ori (sequence partly withheld): f1 bacteriophage origin of replication; arrow indicates direction of (+) strand synthesis
   6825..6929    +  promoter       AmpR promoter: bla
   6930..7790    +  CDS            AmpR: β-lactamase; bla; confers resistance to ampicillin, carbenicillin, and related antibiotics
   7961..8549    +  rep_origin     ori: high-copy-number ColE1/pMB1/pBR322/pUC origin of replication
   8732..8824    +  CDS            lacI (fragment): lac repressor; lacI; The lac repressor binds to the lac operator to inhibit transcription in E. coli. This inhibition can be relieved by adding lactose or isopropyl-β-D-thiogalactopyranoside (IPTG).
   8837..8858    +  protein_bind   CAP binding site: CAP binding activates transcription in the presence of cAMP. E. coli catabolite activator protein
   8873..8903    +  promoter       lac promoter: promoter for the E. coli lac operon
   8911..8927    +  protein_bind   lac operator: The lac repressor binds to the lac operator to inhibit transcription in E. coli. This inhibition can be relieved by adding lactose or isopropyl-β-D-thiogalactopyranoside (IPTG). lac repressor encoded by lacI
   8972..8990    +  promoter       T3 promoter: promoter for bacteriophage T3 RNA polymerase
