[The description below was written by a language model from this plasmid's Addgene catalogue record and pLannotate feature annotations shown in this document.]
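Description:
TFORF3224 is a lentiviral mammalian expression plasmid built on the pLX_TRC317 backbone that carries the human HMGB1 open reading frame (synthesized from the NM_002128.5 reference transcript) as one member of a barcoded transcription factor ORF collection. It is propagated in E. coli through a high-copy ColE1/pUC-type origin with ampicillin selection (AmpR under its own bla promoter). An f1 origin and remnants of a lac/T7/T3 cloning region also sit in the bacterial portion. The depositor notes that the plasmid can recombine, which is common for LTR-containing vectors.

The viral cassette follows a third-generation, self-inactivating layout. An RSV promoter drives a truncated HIV-1 5' LTR, followed by the Ψ packaging signal with a partial gag sequence, the RRE for Rev-dependent export of genomic RNA, a cPPT/CTS element, and a ΔU3 3' LTR with a downstream SV40 poly(A) signal. Within the provirus, an SV40 early promoter/origin region drives puromycin N-acetyltransferase for selection of transduced cells, and a separate EF-1α promoter drives constitutive HMGB1 expression. The WPRE downstream enhances transcript stability and expression. The annotation tool matched the ORF to a horse HMGB1 protein entry and covered only part of the stated insert, probably because of the protein's high conservation, and the catalogue identifies it as human. The unique 24-bp barcode described for the collection is not annotated in the feature table, so its exact position is not stated; a short U6 promoter fragment is annotated between the ORF and WPRE.

The construct is intended for overexpressing HMGB1 in mammalian cells, individually or in pooled screens where barcode readout identifies which factor each cell received, as in directed differentiation studies.
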