Addgene plasmid #144700: TFORF3224
Purpose: Lentiviral vector for overexpressing transcription factor ORFs with unique 24-bp barcodes. Barcodes facilitate identification of transcription factors in pooled screens.
Depositing lab: Feng Zhang. Depositing organization: Broad Institute. Publication: A transcription factor atlas of directed differentiation. Joung J, Ma S, Tay T, Geiger-Schuller KR, Kirchgatterer PC, Verdine VK, Guo B, Arias-Garcia MA, Allen WE, Singh A, Kuksenko O, Abudayyeh OO, Gootenberg JS, Fu Z, Macrae RK, Buenrostro JD, Regev A, Zhang F. Cell. 2023 Jan 5;186(1):209-229.e26. doi: 10.1016/j.cell.2022.11.026. PubMed 36608654.
Backbone
  Vector backbone: pLX_TRC317
  Backbone manufacturer: Broad Institute Genetic Perturbation Platform
  Backbone size w/o insert (bp): 8264
  Vector type: Mammalian Expression, Lentiviral
  Selectable markers: Puromycin
Growth in bacteria
  Bacterial resistance: Ampicillin, 100 μg/mL
  Growth temperature: 37°C
  Growth strain: NEB Stable
  Copy number: High Copy
Gene/Insert
  Gene/Insert name: HMGB1
  Species: H. sapiens (human)
  Insert size (bp): 749
  Entrez Gene: HMGB1 (a.k.a. HMG-1, HMG1, HMG3, SBP-1)
  Promoter: EF1a
  Cloning method: Unknown
  Sequencing primers: 5′ GGGTGGAGACTGAAGTTAGGCCAG; 3′ CACATAGCGTAAAAGGAGCAACATAG
Resource information
  A portion of this plasmid was derived from a plasmid made by: Genewiz synthesis
Terms and licenses: Academic/Nonprofit Terms; Industry Terms: Not Available to Industry
Depositor comments: NM_002128.5 . The transcription factor ORF portion of this plasmid was synthesized by Genewiz. Please test multiple small colonies in case of plasmid recombination. To make this collection available in a timely manner, a portion of this collection was not fully sequenced by Addgene. If an Addgene verified full plasmid sequence is not available, please contact us prior to placing an order to request the full sequence.
How to cite: TFORF3224 was a gift from Feng Zhang (Addgene plasmid # 144700 ; http://n2t.net/addgene:144700 ; RRID:Addgene_144700)
