>Addgene plasmid #144700 | TFORF3224 | depositor partial sequence | sequence record 286215 | Insert
ACCGCCACCATGGGCAAAGGAGATCCTAAGAAGCCGAGAGGCAAAATGTCATCATATGCATTTTTTGTGC
AAACTTGTCGGGAGGAGCATAAGAAGAAGCACCCAGATGCTTCAGTCAACTTCTCAGAGTTTTCTAAGAA
GTGCTCAGAGAGGTGGAAGACCATGTCTGCTAAAGAGAAAGGAAAATTTGAAGATATGGCAAAAGCGGAC
AAGGCCCGTTATGAAAGAGAAATGAAAACCTATATCCCTCCCAAAGGGGAGACAAAAAAGAAGTTCAAGG
ATCCCAATGCACCCAAGAGGCCTCCTTCGGCCTTCTTCCTCTTCTGCTCTGAGTATCGCCCAAAAATCAA
AGGAGAACATCCTGGCCTGTCCATTGGTGATGTTGCGAAGAAACTGGGAGAGATGTGGAATAACACTGCT
GCAGATGACAAGCAGCCTTATGAAAAGAAGGCTGCGAAGCTGAAGGAAAAATATGAAAAGGATATTGCTG
CATATCGAGCTAAAGGAAAGCCTGATGCAGCAAAAAAGGGAGTTGTCAAGGCTGAAAAAAGCAAGAAAAA
GAAGGAAGAGGAGGAAGATGAGGAAGATGAAGAGGATGAGGAGGAGGAGGAAGATGAAGAAGATGAAGAT
GAAGAAGAAGATGATGATGATGAATAGTAATGAACTAGTCCGTAACTTGAAAGTATTTCGATTTCTTGGC
TTTATATATCTTGTGGAAAGGACGATGTAATATTACCATGCAATTGTTG
