>Addgene plasmid #144700 | TFORF3224 | depositor partial sequence | sequence record 286216 | Barcode
TGTAATATTACCATGCAATTGTTG
